Addgene plasmid #171029: pMSCVhyg-3xT7-CA-ChREBP
Purpose: Expresses 3xT7-tagged constitutive active form of ChREBP in mammalian cells
Depositing lab: Kai Ge. Depositing organization: National Institute of Diabetes & Digestive & Kidney Diseases (NIDDK). Publication: MED1 is a lipogenesis coactivator required for postnatal adipose expansion. Jang Y, Park YK, Lee JE, Wan D, Tran N, Gavrilova O, Ge K. Genes Dev. 2021 Apr 22. pii: gad.347583.120. doi: 10.1101/gad.347583.120. PubMed 33888555.
Backbone
  Vector backbone: pMSCVhyg-3xT7
  Vector type: Mammalian Expression, Retroviral
  Selectable markers: Hygromycin
Growth in bacteria
  Bacterial resistance: Ampicillin, 100 μg/mL
  Growth temperature: 37°C
  Growth strain: NEB Stable
  Copy number: Unknown
Gene/Insert
  Gene/Insert name: CA-ChREBP (alt name: Mlxipl)
  Species: M. musculus (mouse)
  Insert size (bp): 1800
  Mutation: amino acids 240 - 864
  Entrez Gene: Mlxipl (a.k.a. ChREBP, Mlx, WS-bHLH, Wbscr14, bHLHd14)
  Promoter: 5' LTR
  Tag / fusion protein: 3xT7 (N terminal on insert)
  Cloning method: Restriction Enzyme; 5′ cloning site XhoI (not destroyed); 3′ cloning site HpaI (not destroyed)
  Sequencing primers: 5′ CCCTTGAACCTCCTCGTTCGACC; 3′ GAGACGTGCTACTTCCATTTGTC
Terms and licenses: Academic/Nonprofit Terms; Industry Terms: Not Available to Industry
How to cite: pMSCVhyg-3xT7-CA-ChREBP was a gift from Kai Ge (Addgene plasmid # 171029 ; http://n2t.net/addgene:171029 ; RRID:Addgene_171029)
