[The description below was written by a language model from this plasmid's Addgene catalogue record and pLannotate feature annotations shown in this document.]
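Description:
pMSCVhyg-3xT7-CA-ChREBP is a 9,087-nt gammaretroviral expression vector built on the pMSCVhyg-3xT7 backbone, designed to deliver a constitutively active form of the mouse carbohydrate-response element binding protein (ChREBP, gene Mlxipl) into mammalian cells. The proviral portion is flanked by murine embryonic stem cell virus 5' and 3' LTRs and carries the Ψ packaging signal plus a truncated gag segment lacking its start codon. Together these allow the transcript to be packaged into retroviral particles when the viral proteins are supplied in trans by a packaging cell. In bacteria the plasmid is maintained through a high-copy ColE1/pUC-type origin and an ampicillin resistance gene. Several short annotated fragments in the backbone (lacI, rop, bom, lacZα, TcR, env) appear to be non-functional remnants of earlier cloning vectors.

The insert, cloned between XhoI and HpaI, encodes amino acids 240–864 of mouse ChREBP, an N-terminal truncation that the record describes as constitutively active. It is fused at its N terminus to a 3xT7 epitope tag for detection or immunoprecipitation, and transcription is driven by the 5' LTR. The automated annotation does not label the T7 tag; it instead flags short Strep-tag "fragments" just upstream of the Mlxipl coding region, which are probably partial matches and not true Strep tags. Downstream, a mouse PGK promoter drives a hygromycin resistance gene, so transduced cells can be selected with hygromycin to obtain stable populations. The construct comes from a study of lipogenic gene regulation and adipose tissue expansion, and it is suited to stable expression of tagged, active ChREBP in cultured mammalian cells.
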