Features (pLannotate 1.2.2; 22 found; start..end, strand, type, name):
      1..517     +  LTR            5' LTR: 5' long terminal repeat from murine embryonic stem cell virus
    581..922     +  misc_feature   MESV Ψ: packaging signal of murine embryonic stem cell virus
    989..1405    +  CDS            gag (truncated): truncated Moloney murine leukemia virus (MMLV) gag gene lacking the start codon
   1574..1599    +  CDS            Twin-Strep-tag (fragment): two Strep-Tag®II moieties connected by a linker for enhanced binding to Strep-Tactin®, an engineered form of streptavidin (Schmidt et al., 2013)
   1637..1656    +  CDS            Strep-Tag II (fragment): peptide that binds Strep-Tactin®, an engineered form of streptavidin
   1685..3559    +  CDS            Mlxipl (fragment): MLXPL_MOUSE - Also known as Mio, Wbscr14. Experimental evidence at protein level: Swiss-Prot protein existence level 1. Transcriptional repressor. Binds to the canonical and non- canonical E box sequences 5'-CACGTG-3'. From Mus musculus (Mouse).
   3582..4081    +  promoter       PGK promoter: mouse phosphoglycerate kinase 1 promoter
   4099..5124    +  CDS            HygR: aminoglycoside phosphotransferase from E. coli; aph(4)-Ia; confers resistance to hygromycin
   5142..5420    +  CDS            yokD (fragment): YOKD_BACSU - Experimental evidence at protein level: Swiss-Prot protein existence level 1. May contribute to antibiotic resistance. From Bacillus subtilis (strain 168).
   5482..5996    +  LTR            3' LTR: 3' long terminal repeat from murine embryonic stem cell virus
   6158..6174    -  protein_bind   lac operator: The lac repressor binds to the lac operator to inhibit transcription in E. coli. This inhibition can be relieved by adding lactose or isopropyl-β-D-thiogalactopyranoside (IPTG). lac repressor encoded by lacI
   6182..6212    -  promoter       lac promoter: promoter for the E. coli lac operon
   6227..6248    -  protein_bind   CAP binding site: CAP binding activates transcription in the presence of cAMP. E. coli catabolite activator protein
   6261..6353    -  CDS            lacI (fragment): lac repressor; lacI; The lac repressor binds to the lac operator to inhibit transcription in E. coli. This inhibition can be relieved by adding lactose or isopropyl-β-D-thiogalactopyranoside (IPTG).
   6536..7124    -  rep_origin     ori: high-copy-number ColE1/pMB1/pBR322/pUC origin of replication
   7295..8155    -  CDS            AmpR: β-lactamase; bla; confers resistance to ampicillin, carbenicillin, and related antibiotics
   8156..8260    -  promoter       AmpR promoter: bla
   8355..8390    +  CDS            rop (fragment): Rop protein, which maintains plasmids at low copy number; rop
   8492..8591    +  misc_feature   bom (fragment): basis of mobility region from pBR322
   8597..8746    -  CDS            lacZα (fragment): LacZα fragment of β-galactosidase; lacZ fragment
   8746..8947    -  CDS            TcR (fragment): tetracycline efflux protein; tet; confers resistance to tetracycline
   8948..9046    +  CDS            env (fragment): murine leukemia virus gPr80 envelope polyprotein precursor; env; proteolytically cleaved into gp70SU and p15TM subunits
>Addgene plasmid #171029 | pMSCVhyg-3xT7-CA-ChREBP | addgene full sequence | sequence record 339655 | Addgene NGS Result
AATGAAAGACCCCACCTGTAGGTTTGGCAAGCTAGCTTAAGTAACGCCATTTTGCAAGGCATGGAAAATA
CATAACTGAGAATAGAGAAGTTCAGATCAAGGTTAGGAACAGAGAGACAGCAGAATATGGGCCAAACAGG
ATATCTGTGGTAAGCAGTTCCTGCCCCGGCTCAGGGCCAAGAACAGATGGTCCCCAGATGCGGTCCCGCC
CTCAGCAGTTTCTAGAGAACCATCAGATGTTTCCAGGGTGCCCCAAGGACCTGAAATGACCCTGTGCCTT
ATTTGAACTAACCAATCAGTTCGCTTCTCGCTTCTGTTCGCGCGCTTCTGCTCCCCGAGCTCAATAAAAG
AGCCCACAACCCCTCACTCGGCGCGCCAGTCCTCCGATAGACTGCGTCGCCCGGGTACCCGTATTCCCAA
TAAAGCCTCTTGCTGTTTGCATCCGAATCGTGGACTCGCTGATCCTTGGGAGGGTCTCCTCAGATTGATT
GACTGCCCACCTCGGGGGTCTTTCATTTGGAGGTTCCACCGAGATTTGGAGACCCCTGCCCAGGGACCAC
CGACCCCCCCGCCGGGAGGTAAGCTGGCCAGCGGTCGTTTCGTGTCTGTCTCTGTCTTTGTGCGTGTTTG
TGCCGGCATCTAATGTTTGCGCCTGCGTCTGTACTAGTTAGCTAACTAGCTCTGTATCTGGCGGACCCGT
GGTGGAACTGACGAGTTCTGAACACCCGGCCGCAACCCTGGGAGACGTCCCAGGGACTTTGGGGGCCGTT
TTTGTGGCCCGACCTGAGGAAGGGAGTCGATGTGGAATCCGACCCCGTCAGGATATGTGGTTCTGGTAGG
AGACGAGAACCTAAAACAGTTCCCGCCTCCGTCTGAATTTTTGCTTTCGGTTTGGAACCGAAGCCGCGCG
TCTTGTCTGCTGCAGCGCTGCAGCATCGTTCTGTGTTGTCTCTGTCTGACTGTGTTTCTGTATTTGTCTG
AAAATTAGGGCCAGACTGTTACCACTCCCTTAAGTTTGACCTTAGGTCACTGGAAAGATGTCGAGCGGAT
CGCTCACAACCAGTCGGTAGATGTCAAGAAGAGACGTTGGGTTACCTTCTGCTCTGCAGAATGGCCAACC
TTTAACGTCGGATGGCCGCGAGACGGCACCTTTAACCGAGACCTCATCACCCAGGTTAAGATCAAGGTCT
TTTCACCTGGCCCGCATGGACACCCAGACCAGGTCCCCTACATCGTGACCTGGGAAGCCTTGGCTTTTGA
CCCCCCTCCCTGGGTCAAGCCCTTTGTACACCCTAAGCCTCCGCCTCCTCTTCCTCCATCCGCCCCGTCT
CTCCCCCTTGAACCTCCTCGTTCGACCCCGCCTCGATCCTCCCTTTATCCAGCCCTCACTCCTTCTCTAG
GCGCCGGAATTAGATCTCTCGACGAGGCCACCATGGCTTCTATGACCGGCGGGCAGCAAATGGGCGGCTC
TTCGGCCAGCATGGCTTCTATGACCGGTGGCCAACAGATGGGTGGTTCCTCAGCTAGAATGGCGAGTATG
ACCGGTGGCCAACAGATGGGTGGTAGTGGAAGCGCGTGGAGCCACCCTCAGTTCGAGAAGGGAGGAGGAA
GCGGCGGAGGCAGCGGAGGAAGCGCTTGGAGCCACCCGCAGTTCGAGAAAGGAGCTAGATCACCCGGGCT
CGAGCGGCAGCTTCTAGACCTGGACTGCTTCTTGTCCGATATCTCCGACACACTCTTCACCATGACACAG
CCCAGTCCTTCGTCCCTGCAGCTGCCCCCAGAAGATGCTTATGTTGGCAATGCTGACATGATCCAGCCAG
ACCTGACGCCGCTGCAGCCCAGCCTAGATGACTTCATGGAGATATCAGATTTCTTCACCGATTACCGCCC
CCCTCAGACACCCACATCTTCAAACTACATAGAGTCCCCCAGCTTTGGCCCCATGGCTGACTCCCTCTTC
AGCAGTGGGATCCTGGCCCCAGAGATGCCATCTCCAGCCTCGTCTTCCTCCTCCTCAGGGATGACCCCTC
ACTCAGGGAATACACGCCTACAGGCTCGGAACAGCTGCTCTGGACCCTTGGATCCCAACCCCTTTCTGAG
CTCTGAATTCCTTCTTCCTGAAGACCCTAAGACCAAGATCCCACCTGCTCCTGGACCGACCCCTCTCCTT
CCATTCCCCACCCCTGTCAAGGTGCATGGCTTAGAGCCCTGCACCCCCTCTCCCTTCCCCACAATGGCTC
CGCCCCCCTCTTTGTTGCCAGAAGAATCTCTCCTCTCTGCCAGGTTCCCATTCACCTCAGGCCCTCCTGC
TCCAGGAGTGTCTACGCTTCCTGCACCCACAACCTTTGTCCCCACCCCACAGCCCGGCCCTGGTCCCGTC
CCCTTCTCTGTAGACCATCTGCCCCATGGGTACCTGGAACCCGTCTTTGGGCCTCACTTCACTGTGCCTC
AGGGTATGCAACCCAGGTGCAAGCCCTCCTCCCCATCCCCTGGGGGACAAAAAGCAAGTCCACCCACCTT
GGCCTCTGCCACCGCCAGTCCCACTGCCACTGCCACTGCCAGAGACAACAACCCCTGTCTTACACAGCTG
CTCAGGCTTGGCTGCCCTGAGCAAGCACTGGAGCCTCCGACTATGCCCGGTACCCTCCTCCGGCCTCCAG
AGTCCCCGCAGGATACAGTTTCTGAAATCCCCCGTGCCCGTGCCTTTTTCCCCCCAATCCCGGCCCCTAC
ACCACCCCGGCCACCTCCAGGCCCAGCCACATTGGCTCCTCCCAGGTCCCTGGTTGTCCCCAAAGCAGAG
CGGCTCTCGCCTCCAGCCTCCAGCGGCAGTGAGCGGCGACTATCAGGGGATCTCAACTCCATACAACCCT
CGGGGGCACTGAGTGTCCACCTGTCTCCCCCTCAAACTGTCCTAAGCCGGGGTCGTGTAGACAACAACAA
GATGGAGAACCGACGTATCACACACATCTCCGCGGAGCAGAAGAGGCGGTTCAATATTAAGCTAGGATTC
GACACCCTGCACGGACTTGTCAGCACGCTCAGTGCCCAGCCCAGCCTCAAGGTGAGCAAAGCAACCACGC
TTCAGAAGACAGCGGAGTACATCCTGATGCTGCAGCAGGAACGGGCAGCTATGCAGGAGGAGGCGCAGCA
GCTGCGGGATGAAATAGAGGAGCTCAACGCTGCCATCAACTTGTGCCAGCAGCAGCTACCGGCCACCGGG
GTGCCCATCACACATCAGCGCTTTGACCAGATGCGGGACATGTTTGATGACTATGTCCGGACGCGCACGC
TGCACAACTGGAAGTTCTGGGTGTTCAGCATCCTCATCCGACCTTTATTTGAATCCTTCAATGGGATGGT
GTCTACCGCCAGCTTGCACAGCCTCCGCCAGACCTCACTGGCCTGGCTGGAACAGTACTGTTCCCTACCT
GCTCTCCGGCCAACTGTCCTGAATTCCCTTCGCCAACTCAGCACTTCCACAAGCATCCTGACTGACCCCA
GCCTTGTGCCTGAGCAAGCCACACGGGCAGTCACAGAGGGCACCCTGGGGAGACCATTATAATGAGTTAA
CGAATTCTACCGGGTAGGGGAGGCGCTTTTCCCAAGGCAGTCTGGAGCATGCGCTTTAGCAGCCCCGCTG
GGCACTTGGCGCTACACAAGTGGCCTCTGGCCTCGCACACATTCCACATCCACCGGTAGGCGCCAACCGG
CTCCGTTCTTTGGTGGCCCCTTCGCGCCACCTTCTACTCCTCCCCTAGTCAGGAAGTTCCCCCCCGCCCC
GCAGCTCGCGTCGTGCAGGACGTGACAAATGGAAGTAGCACGTCTCACTAGTCTCGTGCAGATGGACAGC
ACCGCTGAGCAATGGAAGCGGGTAGGCCTTTGGGGCAGCGGCCAATAGCAGCTTTGCTCCTTCGCTTTCT
GGGCTCAGAGGCTGGGAAGGGGTGGGTCCGGGGGCGGGCTCAGGGGCGGGCTCAGGGGCGGGGCGGGCGC
CCGAAGGTCCTCCGGAGGCCCGGCATTCTGCACGCTTCAAAAGCGCACGTCTGCCGCGCTGTTCTCCTCT
TCCTCATCTCCGGGCCTTTCGACCTGCATCCCGCCACCATGAAAAAGCCTGAACTCACCGCGACGTCTGT
CGAGAAGTTTCTGATCGAAAAGTTCGACAGCGTCTCCGACCTGATGCAGCTCTCGGAGGGCGAAGAATCT
CGTGCTTTCAGCTTCGATGTAGGAGGGCGTGGATATGTCCTGCGGGTAAATAGCTGCGCCGATGGTTTCT
ACAAAGATCGTTATGTTTATCGGCACTTTGCATCGGCCGCGCTCCCGATTCCGGAAGTGCTTGACATTGG
GGAATTCAGCGAGAGCCTGACCTATTGCATCTCCCGCCGTGCACAGGGTGTCACGTTGCAAGACCTGCCT
GAAACCGAACTGCCCGCTGTTCTGCAGCCGGTCGCGGAGGCCATGGATGCGATCGCTGCGGCCGATCTTA
GCCAGACGAGCGGGTTCGGCCCATTCGGACCGCAAGGAATCGGTCAATACACTACATGGCGTGATTTCAT
ATGCGCGATTGCTGATCCCCATGTGTATCACTGGCAAACTGTGATGGACGACACCGTCAGTGCGTCCGTC
GCGCAGGCTCTCGATGAGCTGATGCTTTGGGCCGAGGACTGCCCCGAAGTCCGGCACCTCGTGCACGCGG
ATTTCGGCTCCAACAATGTCCTGACGGACAATGGCCGCATAACAGCGGTCATTGACTGGAGCGAGGCGAT
GTTCGGGGATTCCCAATACGAGGTCGCCAACATCTTCTTCTGGAGGCCGTGGTTGGCTTGTATGGAGCAG
CAGACGCGCTACTTCGAGCGGAGGCATCCGGAGCTTGCAGGATCGCCGCGGCTCCGGGCGTATATGCTCC
GCATTGGTCTTGACCAACTCTATCAGAGCTTGGTTGACGGCAATTTCGATGATGCAGCTTGGGCGCAGGG
TCGATGCGACGCAATCGTCCGATCCGGAGCCGGGACTGTCGGGCGTACACAAATCGCCCGCAGAAGCGCG
GCCGTCTGGACCGATGGCTGTGTAGAAGTACTCGCCGATAGTGGAAACCGACGCCCCAGCACTCGTCCGA
GGGCAAAGGAATAGAGTAGATGCCGACCGAACAAGAGCTGATTTCGAGAACGCCTCAGCCAGCAACTCGC
GCGAGCCTAGCAAGGCAAATGCGAGAGAACGGCCTTACGCTTGGTGGCACAGTTCTCGTCCACAGTTCGC
TAAGCTCGCTCGGCTGGGTCGCGGGAGGGCCGGTCGCAGTGATTCAGGCCCTTCTGGATTGTGTTGGTCC
CCAGGGCACGATTGTCATGCCCACGCACTCGGGTGATCTGACTGATCCCGCAGATTGGAGATCGCCGCCC
GTGCCTGCCGATTGGGTGCAGATCCGTCGACCTGCAGCCAAGCTTATCGATAAAATAAAAGATTTTATTT
AGTCTCCAGAAAAAGGGGGGAATGAAAGACCCCACCTGTAGGTTTGGCAAGCTAGCTTAAGTAACGCCAT
TTTGCAAGGCATGGAAAATACATAACTGAGAATAGAGAAGTTCAGATCAAGGTTAGGAACAGAGAGACAG
CAGAATATGGGCCAAACAGGATATCTGTGGTAAGCAGTTCCTGCCCCGGCTCAGGGCCAAGAACAGATGG
TCCCCAGATGCGGTCCCGCCCTCAGCAGTTTCTAGAGAACCATCAGATGTTTCCAGGGTGCCCCAAGGAC
CTGAAATGACCCTGTGCCTTATTTGAACTAACCAATCAGTTCGCTTCTCGCTTCTGTTCGCGCGCTTCTG
CTCCCCGAGCTCAATAAAAGAGCCCACAACCCCTCACTCGGCGCGCCAGTCCTCCGATAGACTGCGTCGC
CCGGGTACCCGTGTATCCAATAAACCCTCTTGCAGTTGCATCCGACTTGTGGTCTCGCTGTTCCTTGGGA
GGGTCTCCTCTGAGTGATTGACTACCCGTCAGCGGGGGTCTTTCATGGGTAACAGTTTCTTGAAGTTGGA
GAACAACATTCTGAGGGTAGGAGTCGAATATTAAGTAATCCTGACTCAATTAGCCACTGTTTTGAATCCA
CATACTCCAATACTCCTGAAATAGTTCATTATGGACAGCGCAGAAAGAGCTGGGGAGAATTGTGAAATTG
TTATCCGCTCACAATTCCACACAACATACGAGCCGGAAGCATAAAGTGTAAAGCCTGGGGTGCCTAATGA
GTGAGCTAACTCACATTAATTGCGTTGCGCTCACTGCCCGCTTTCCAGTCGGGAAACCTGTCGTGCCAGC
TGCATTAATGAATCGGCCAACGCGCGGGGAGAGGCGGTTTGCGTATTGGGCGCTCTTCCGCTTCCTCGCT
CACTGACTCGCTGCGCTCGGTCGTTCGGCTGCGGCGAGCGGTATCAGCTCACTCAAAGGCGGTAATACGG
TTATCCACAGAATCAGGGGATAACGCAGGAAAGAACATGTGAGCAAAAGGCCAGCAAAAGGCCAGGAACC
GTAAAAAGGCCGCGTTGCTGGCGTTTTTCCATAGGCTCCGCCCCCCTGACGAGCATCACAAAAATCGACG
CTCAAGTCAGAGGTGGCGAAACCCGACAGGACTATAAAGATACCAGGCGTTTCCCCCTGGAAGCTCCCTC
GTGCGCTCTCCTGTTCCGACCCTGCCGCTTACCGGATACCTGTCCGCCTTTCTCCCTTCGGGAAGCGTGG
CGCTTTCTCATAGCTCACGCTGTAGGTATCTCAGTTCGGTGTAGGTCGTTCGCTCCAAGCTGGGCTGTGT
GCACGAACCCCCCGTTCAGCCCGACCGCTGCGCCTTATCCGGTAACTATCGTCTTGAGTCCAACCCGGTA
AGACACGACTTATCGCCACTGGCAGCAGCCACTGGTAACAGGATTAGCAGAGCGAGGTATGTAGGCGGTG
CTACAGAGTTCTTGAAGTGGTGGCCTAACTACGGCTACACTAGAAGAACAGTATTTGGTATCTGCGCTCT
GCTGAAGCCAGTTACCTTCGGAAAAAGAGTTGGTAGCTCTTGATCCGGCAAACAAACCACCGCTGGTAGC
GGTGGTTTTTTTGTTTGCAAGCAGCAGATTACGCGCAGAAAAAAAGGATCTCAAGAAGATCCTTTGATCT
TTTCTACGGGGTCTGACGCTCAGTGGAACGAAAACTCACGTTAAGGGATTTTGGTCATGAGATTATCAAA
AAGGATCTTCACCTAGATCCTTTTAAATTAAAAATGAAGTTTTAAATCAATCTAAAGTATATATGAGTAA
ACTTGGTCTGACAGTTACCAATGCTTAATCAGTGAGGCACCTATCTCAGCGATCTGTCTATTTCGTTCAT
CCATAGTTGCCTGACTCCCCGTCGTGTAGATAACTACGATACGGGAGGGCTTACCATCTGGCCCCAGTGC
TGCAATGATACCGCGAGACCCACGCTCACCGGCTCCAGATTTATCAGCAATAAACCAGCCAGCCGGAAGG
GCCGAGCGCAGAAGTGGTCCTGCAACTTTATCCGCCTCCATCCAGTCTATTAATTGTTGCCGGGAAGCTA
GAGTAAGTAGTTCGCCAGTTAATAGTTTGCGCAACGTTGTTGCCATTGCTACAGGCATCGTGGTGTCACG
CTCGTCGTTTGGTATGGCTTCATTCAGCTCCGGTTCCCAACGATCAAGGCGAGTTACATGATCCCCCATG
TTGTGCAAAAAAGCGGTTAGCTCCTTCGGTCCTCCGATCGTTGTCAGAAGTAAGTTGGCCGCAGTGTTAT
CACTCATGGTTATGGCAGCACTGCATAATTCTCTTACTGTCATGCCATCCGTAAGATGCTTTTCTGTGAC
TGGTGAGTACTCAACCAAGTCATTCTGAGAATAGTGTATGCGGCGACCGAGTTGCTCTTGCCCGGCGTCA
ATACGGGATAATACCGCGCCACATAGCAGAACTTTAAAAGTGCTCATCATTGGAAAACGTTCTTCGGGGC
GAAAACTCTCAAGGATCTTACCGCTGTTGAGATCCAGTTCGATGTAACCCACTCGTGCACCCAACTGATC
TTCAGCATCTTTTACTTTCACCAGCGTTTCTGGGTGAGCAAAAACAGGAAGGCAAAATGCCGCAAAAAAG
GGAATAAGGGCGACACGGAAATGTTGAATACTCATACTCTTCCTTTTTCAATATTATTGAAGCATTTATC
AGGGTTATTGTCTCATGAGCGGATACATATTTGAATGTATTTAGAAAAATAAACAAATAGGGGTTCCGCG
CACATTTCCCCGAAAAGTGCCACCTGACGTCTAAGAAACCATTATTATCATGACATTAACCTATAAAAAT
AGGCGTATCACGAGGCCCTTTCGTCTCGCGCGTTTCGGTGATGACGGTGAAAACCTCTGACACATGCAGC
TCCCGGAGACGGTCACAGCTTGTCTGTAAGCGGATGCCGGGAGCAGACAAGCCCGTCAGGGCGCGTCAGC
GGGTGTTGGCGGGTGTCGGGGCTGGCTTAACTATGCGGCATCAGAGCAGATTGTACTGAGAGTGCACCAT
ATGCGGTGTGAAATACCGCACAGATGCGTAAGGAGAAAATACCGCATCAGGCGCCATTCGCCATTCAGGC
TGCGCAACTGTTGGGAAGGGCGATCGGTGCGGGCCTCTTCGCTATTACGCCAGCTGGCGAAAGGGGGATG
TGCTGCAAGGCGATTAAGTTGGGTAACGCCAGGGTTTTCCCAGTCACGACGTTGTAAAACGACGGCGCAA
GGAATGGTGCATGCAAGGAGATGGCGCCCAACAGTCCCCCGGCCACGGGGCCTGCCACCATACCCACGCC
GAAACAAGCGCTCATGAGCCCGAAGTGGCGAGCCCGATCTTCCCCATCGGTGATGTCGGCGATATAGGCG
CCAGCAACCGCACCTGTGGCGCCGGTGATGCCGGCCACGATGCGTCCGGCGTAGAGGCGATTAGTCCAAT
TTGTTAAAGACAGGATATCAGTGGTCCAGGCTCTAGTTTTGACTCAACAATATCACCAGCTGAAGCCTAT
AGAGTACGAGCCATAGATAAAATAAAAGATTTTATTTAGTCTCCAGAAAAAGGGGGG
